Addgene plasmid #142920: TFORF2151
Purpose: Lentiviral vector for overexpressing transcription factor ORFs with unique 24-bp barcodes. Barcodes facilitate identification of transcription factors in pooled screens.
Depositing lab: Feng Zhang. Depositing organization: Broad Institute. Publication: A transcription factor atlas of directed differentiation. Joung J, Ma S, Tay T, Geiger-Schuller KR, Kirchgatterer PC, Verdine VK, Guo B, Arias-Garcia MA, Allen WE, Singh A, Kuksenko O, Abudayyeh OO, Gootenberg JS, Fu Z, Macrae RK, Buenrostro JD, Regev A, Zhang F. Cell. 2023 Jan 5;186(1):209-229.e26. doi: 10.1016/j.cell.2022.11.026. PubMed 36608654.
Backbone
  Vector backbone: pLX_TRC317
  Backbone manufacturer: Broad Institute Genetic Perturbation Platform
  Backbone size w/o insert (bp): 8264
  Vector type: Mammalian Expression, Lentiviral
  Selectable markers: Puromycin
Growth in bacteria
  Bacterial resistance: Ampicillin, 100 μg/mL
  Growth temperature: 37°C
  Growth strain: NEB Stable
  Copy number: High Copy
Gene/Insert
  Gene/Insert name: FOXG1
  Species: H. sapiens (human)
  Insert size (bp): 1571
  Entrez Gene: FOXG1 (a.k.a. BF1, BF2, FHKL3, FKH2, FKHL1, FKHL2, FKHL3, FKHL4, FOXG1A, FOXG1B, FOXG1C, HBF-1, HBF-2, HBF-3, HBF-G2, HBF2, HFK1, HFK2, HFK3, KHL2, QIN)
  Promoter: EF1a
  Cloning method: Unknown
  Sequencing primers: 5′ GGGTGGAGACTGAAGTTAGGCCAG; 3′ CACATAGCGTAAAAGGAGCAACATAG
Terms and licenses: Academic/Nonprofit Terms; Industry Terms: Not Available to Industry
Depositor comments: NM_005249,ENST00000313071 . The transcription factor ORF portion of this plasmid was synthesized by Genewiz. Please test multiple small colonies in case of plasmid recombination. To make this collection available in a timely manner, a portion of this collection was not fully sequenced by Addgene. If an Addgene verified full plasmid sequence is not available, please contact us prior to placing an order to request the full sequence.
How to cite: TFORF2151 was a gift from Feng Zhang (Addgene plasmid # 142920 ; http://n2t.net/addgene:142920 ; RRID:Addgene_142920)
