[The description below was written by a language model from this plasmid's Addgene catalogue record and pLannotate feature annotations shown in this document.]
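Description:
TFORF2151 is a lentiviral mammalian expression plasmid built on the pLX_TRC317 backbone and carrying the human transcription factor FOXG1 as a synthesized open reading frame. It belongs to a barcoded transcription factor ORF collection in which each clone has a unique 24-bp barcode, so that the overexpressed factor can be identified in pooled screens. In bacteria it is maintained through a high-copy ColE1/pUC-type origin and selected with ampicillin via the β-lactamase gene. An f1 origin and remnants of a lac/lacZα cloning region with T7 and T3 promoters are also present in the backbone. The depositor notes that the plasmid can recombine, which is a common issue with repeated LTR sequences.

The viral portion has a third-generation, self-inactivating layout. An RSV promoter drives a truncated HIV-1 5' LTR, followed by the Ψ packaging signal with a gag fragment, the Rev response element for Rev-dependent nuclear export of the genomic RNA, a cPPT/CTS element, and a ΔU3 3' LTR with a downstream SV40 polyadenylation signal. Two expression units lie between the LTRs. An SV40 early promoter/origin region precedes the puromycin N-acetyltransferase gene, allowing selection of transduced cells. A full-length EF-1α promoter then drives the FOXG1 coding sequence, with a WPRE downstream to enhance transcript expression. The barcode itself is not annotated in the feature table; a short U6-promoter-like fragment is called between the ORF and the WPRE, but the record does not state its role. FOXG1 encodes a transcriptional repressor involved in telencephalon development, and the construct is intended for its stable overexpression, for example in directed-differentiation screens.
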