Features (pLannotate 1.2.2; 31 found; start..end, strand, type, name):
      5..231     +  promoter       RSV promoter: Rous sarcoma virus enhancer/promoter
    232..412     +  LTR            5' LTR (truncated): truncated 5' long terminal repeat (LTR) from HIV-1
    459..584     +  misc_feature   HIV-1 Ψ: packaging signal of human immunodeficiency virus type 1
    568..931     +  CDS            HIV-1 gag (fragment): gag protein from human immunodeficiency virus 1; gag
   1077..1310    +  misc_feature   RRE: The Rev response element (RRE) of HIV-1 allows for Rev-dependent mRNA export from the nucleus to the cytoplasm.
   1687..1713    +  CDS            Rev (fragment): human immunodeficiency virus 1 (HIV-1) Rev protein; rev; enhances nuclear export of unspliced and incompletely spliced viral mRNAs
   1720..1743    +  promoter       SV40 promoter (fragment): SV40 early promoter
   1744..1815    +  promoter       SV40 promoter (fragment): SV40 enhancer and early promoter
   1839..1974    +  rep_origin     SV40 ori: SV40 origin of replication
   2020..2616    +  CDS            PuroR (fragment): puromycin N-acetyltransferase; pac from Streptomyces; confers resistance to puromycin
   2665..2782    +  misc_feature   cPPT/CTS: central polypurine tract and central termination sequence of HIV-1
   2847..2913    +  CDS            small t antigen (fragment): SV40 (simian virus 40) small t antigen
   2920..4098    +  promoter       EF-1α promoter: strong constitutive promoter for human elongation factor EF-1α
   4115..5581    +  CDS            FOXG1: FOXG1_HUMAN - Also known as FKH2, FKHL1, FKHL2, FKHL3, FKHL4, FOXG1A, FOXG1B, FOXG1C. Experimental evidence at protein level: Swiss-Prot protein existence level 1. Transcription repression factor which plays an important role in the establishment of the regional subdivision of the developing brain and in the development of the telencephalon. From Homo sapiens (Human).
   5597..5650    +  promoter       U6 promoter (fragment): RNA polymerase III promoter for human U6 snRNA
   5692..6280    +  misc_feature   WPRE: woodchuck hepatitis virus posttranscriptional regulatory element
   6331..6350    +  misc_feature   cPPT/CTS (fragment): central polypurine tract and central termination sequence of HIV-1
   6352..6585    +  LTR            3' LTR (ΔU3): self-inactivating 3' long terminal repeat (LTR) from HIV-1
   6663..6784    +  polyA_signal   SV40 poly(A) signal: SV40 polyadenylation signal
   6824..6959    +  rep_origin     SV40 ori: SV40 origin of replication
   6980..6998    -  promoter       T7 promoter: promoter for bacteriophage T7 RNA polymerase
   7006..7161    +  CDS            lacZα (fragment): LacZα fragment of β-galactosidase; lacZ fragment
   7166..7594    +  rep_origin     f1 ori (sequence partly withheld): f1 bacteriophage origin of replication; arrow indicates direction of (+) strand synthesis
   7647..7751    +  promoter       AmpR promoter: bla
   7752..8612    +  CDS            AmpR: β-lactamase; bla; confers resistance to ampicillin, carbenicillin, and related antibiotics
   8783..9371    +  rep_origin     ori: high-copy-number ColE1/pMB1/pBR322/pUC origin of replication
   9554..9646    +  CDS            lacI (fragment): lac repressor; lacI; The lac repressor binds to the lac operator to inhibit transcription in E. coli. This inhibition can be relieved by adding lactose or isopropyl-β-D-thiogalactopyranoside (IPTG).
   9659..9680    +  protein_bind   CAP binding site: CAP binding activates transcription in the presence of cAMP. E. coli catabolite activator protein
   9695..9725    +  promoter       lac promoter: promoter for the E. coli lac operon
   9733..9749    +  protein_bind   lac operator: The lac repressor binds to the lac operator to inhibit transcription in E. coli. This inhibition can be relieved by adding lactose or isopropyl-β-D-thiogalactopyranoside (IPTG). lac repressor encoded by lacI
   9794..9812    +  promoter       T3 promoter: promoter for bacteriophage T3 RNA polymerase
>Addgene plasmid #142920 | TFORF2151 | addgene full sequence | sequence record 397278 | Addgene NGS Result
TTAATGTAGTCTTATGCAATACTCTTGTAGTCTTGCAACATGGTAACGATGAGTTAGCAACATGCCTTAC
AAGGAGAGAAAAAGCACCGTGCATGCCGATTGGTGGAAGTAAGGTGGTACGATCGTGCCTTATTAGGAAG
GCAACAGACGGGTCTGACATGGATTGGACGAACCACTGAATTGCCGCATTGCAGAGATATTGTATTTAAG
TGCCTAGCTCGATACATAAACGGGTCTCTCTGGTTAGACCAGATCTGAGCCTGGGAGCTCTCTGGCTAAC
TAGGGAACCCACTGCTTAAGCCTCAATAAAGCTTGCCTTGAGTGCTTCAAGTAGTGTGTGCCCGTCTGTT
GTGTGACTCTGGTAACTAGAGATCCCTCAGACCCTTTTAGTCAGTGTGGAAAATCTCTAGCAGTGGCGCC
CGAACAGGGACTTGAAAGCGAAAGGGAAACCAGAGGAGCTCTCTCGACGCAGGACTCGGCTTGCTGAAGC
GCGCACGGCAAGAGGCGAGGGGCGGCGACTGGTGAGTACGCCAAAAATTTTGACTAGCGGAGGCTAGAAG
GAGAGAGATGGGTGCGAGAGCGTCAGTATTAAGCGGGGGAGAATTAGATCGCGATGGGAAAAAATTCGGT
TAAGGCCAGGGGGAAAGAAAAAATATAAATTAAAACATATAGTATGGGCAAGCAGGGAGCTAGAACGATT
CGCAGTTAATCCTGGCCTGTTAGAAACATCAGAAGGCTGTAGACAAATACTGGGACAGCTACAACCATCC
CTTCAGACAGGATCAGAAGAACTTAGATCATTATATAATACAGTAGCAACCCTCTATTGTGTGCATCAAA
GGATAGAGATAAAAGACACCAAGGAAGCTTTAGACAAGATAGAGGAAGAGCAAAACAAAAGTAAGACCAC
CGCACAGCAAGCGGCCGCTGATCTTCAGACCTGGAGGAGGAGATATGAGGGACAATTGGAGAAGTGAATT
ATATAAATATAAAGTAGTAAAAATTGAACCATTAGGAGTAGCACCCACCAAGGCAAAGAGAAGAGTGGTG
CAGAGAGAAAAAAGAGCAGTGGGAATAGGAGCTTTGTTCCTTGGGTTCTTGGGAGCAGCAGGAAGCACTA
TGGGCGCAGCGTCAATGACGCTGACGGTACAGGCCAGACAATTATTGTCTGGTATAGTGCAGCAGCAGAA
CAATTTGCTGAGGGCTATTGAGGCGCAACAGCATCTGTTGCAACTCACAGTCTGGGGCATCAAGCAGCTC
CAGGCAAGAATCCTGGCTGTGGAAAGATACCTAAAGGATCAACAGCTCCTGGGGATTTGGGGTTGCTCTG
GAAAACTCATTTGCACCACTGCTGTGCCTTGGAATGCTAGTTGGAGTAATAAATCTCTGGAACAGATTTG
GAATCACACGACCTGGATGGAGTGGGACAGAGAAATTAACAATTACACAAGCTTAATACACTCCTTAATT
GAAGAATCGCAAAACCAGCAAGAAAAGAATGAACAAGAATTATTGGAATTAGATAAATGGGCAAGTTTGT
GGAATTGGTTTAACATAACAAATTGGCTGTGGTATATAAAATTATTCATAATGATAGTAGGAGGCTTGGT
AGGTTTAAGAATAGTTTTTGCTGTACTTTCTATAGTGAATAGAGTTAGGCAGGGATATTCACCATTATCG
TTTCAGACCCACCTCCCAACCCCGAGGGGACCCATGCATTGCATCTCAATTAGTCAGCAACCAGGTGTGG
AAAGTCCCCAGGCTCCCCAGCAGGCAGAAGTATGCAAAGCATGCGTCTCAATTAGTCAGCAACCATAGTC
CCGCCCCTAACTCCGCCCATCCCGCCCCTAACTCCGCCCAGTTCCGCCCATTCTCCGCCCCATGGCTGAC
TAATTTTTTTTATTTATGCAGAGGCCGAGGCCGCCTCGGCCTCTGAGCTATTCCAGAAGTAGTGAGGAGG
CTTTTTTGGAGGCCTAGGCTTTTGCAAAAAGCTTTCTAGAGGTACCACCGGAGCTTACCATGACCGAGTA
CAAGCCCACGGTGCGCCTCGCCACCCGCGACGACGTCCCCAGGGCCGTACGCACCCTCGCCGCCGCGTTC
GCCGACTACCCCGCCACGCGCCACACCGTCGATCCGGACCGCCACATCGAGCGGGTCACCGAGCTGCAAG
AACTCTTCCTCACGCGCGTCGGGCTCGACATCGGCAAGGTGTGGGTCGCGGACGACGGCGCCGCCGTGGC
GGTCTGGACCACGCCGGAGAGCGTCGAAGCGGGGGCGGTGTTCGCCGAGATCGGCCCGCGCATGGCCGAG
TTGAGCGGTTCCCGGCTGGCCGCGCAGCAACAGATGGAAGGCCTCCTGGCGCCGCACCGGCCCAAGGAGC
CCGCGTGGTTCCTGGCCACCGTCGGCGTCTCGCCCGACCACCAGGGCAAGGGTCTGGGCAGCGCCGTCGT
GCTCCCCGGAGTGGAGGCGGCCGAGCGCGCCGGGGTGCCCGCCTTCCTGGAGACCTCCGCGCCCCGCAAC
CTCCCCTTCTACGAGCGGCTCGGCTTCACCGTCACCGCCGACGTCGAGGTGCCCGAAGGACCGCGCACCT
GGTGCATGACCCGCAAGCCCGGTGCCAGTTAACGAATTCTAGATCTTGAGACAAATGGCAGTATTCATCC
ACAATTTTAAAAGAAAAGGGGGGATTGGGGGGTACAGTGCAGGGGAAAGAATAGTAGACATAATAGCAAC
AGACATACAAACTAAAGAATTACAAAAACAAATTACAAAAATTCAAAATTTTCGGGTTTATTACAGGGAC
AGCAGAGATCCACTTTGGCGCCGGCTCGAGGCCTGCAGGTGCAAAGATGGATAAAGTTTTAAACAGAGAG
GAATCTTTGCAGCTAATGGACCTTCTAGGTCTTGAAAGGAGTGGGAATTGGCTCCGGTGCCCGTCAGTGG
GCAGAGCGCACATCGCCCACAGTCCCCGAGAAGTTGGGGGGAGGGGTCGGCAATTGAACCGGTGCCTAGA
GAAGGTGGCGCGGGGTAAACTGGGAAAGTGATGTCGTGTACTGGCTCCGCCTTTTTCCCGAGGGTGGGGG
AGAACCGTATATAAGTGCAGTAGTCGCCGTGAACGTTCTTTTTCGCAACGGGTTTGCCGCCAGAACACAG
GTAAGTGCCGTGTGTGGTTCCCGCGGGCCTGGCCTCTTTACGGGTTATGGCCCTTGCGTGCCTTGAATTA
CTTCCACCTGGCTGCAGTACGTGATTCTTGATCCCGAGCTTCGGGTTGGAAGTGGGTGGGAGAGTTCGAG
GCCTTGCGCTTAAGGAGCCCCTTCGCCTCGTGCTTGAGTTGAGGCCTGGCCTGGGCGCTGGGGCCGCCGC
GTGCGAATCTGGTGGCACCTTCGCGCCTGTCTCGCTGCTTTCGATAAGTCTCTAGCCATTTAAAATTTTT
GATGACCTGCTGCGACGCTTTTTTTCTGGCAAGATAGTCTTGTAAATGCGGGCCAAGATCTGCACACTGG
TATTTCGGTTTTTGGGGCCGCGGGCGGCGACGGGGCCCGTGCGTCCCAGCGCACATGTTCGGCGAGGCGG
GGCCTGCGAGCGCGGCCACCGAGAATCGGACGGGGGTAGTCTCAAGCTGGCCGGCCTGCTCTGGTGCCTG
GCCTCGCGCCGCCGTGTATCGCCCCGCCCTGGGCGGCAAGGCTGGCCCGGTCGGCACCAGTTGCGTGAGC
GGAAAGATGGCCGCTTCCCGGCCCTGCTGCAGGGAGCTCAAAATGGAGGACGCGGCGCTCGGGAGAGCGG
GCGGGTGAGTCACCCACACAAAGGAAAAGGGCCTTTCCGTCCTCAGCCGTCGCTTCATGTGACTCCACGG
AGTACCGGGCGCCGTCCAGGCACCTCGATTAGTTCTCGAGCTTTTGGAGTACGTCGTCTTTAGGTTGGGG
GGAGGGGTTTTATGCGATGGAGTTTCCCCACACTGAGTGGGTGGAGACTGAAGTTAGGCCAGCTTGGCAC
TTGATGTAATTCTCCTTGGAATTTGCCCTTTTTGAGTTTGGATCTTGGTTCATTCTCAAGCCTCAGACAG
TGGTTCAAAGTTTTTTTCTTCCATTTCAGGTGTCGTGAGGCTAGCACCGCCACCATGCTGGACATGGGAG
ATAGGAAAGAGGTGAAAATGATCCCCAAGTCCTCGTTCAGCATCAACAGCCTGGTGCCCGAGGCGGTCCA
GAACGACAACCACCACGCGAGCCACGGCCACCACAACAGCCACCACCCCCAGCACCACCACCACCACCAC
CACCATCACCACCACCCGCCGCCGCCCGCCCCGCAACCGCCGCCGCCGCCGCAGCAGCAGCAGCCGCCGC
CGCCGCCGCCCCCGGCACCGCAGCCCCCCCAGACGCGGGGCGCCCCGGCCGCCGACGACGACAAGGGCCC
CCAGCAGCTGCTGCTCCCGCCGCCGCCACCGCCACCACCGGCCGCCGCCCTGGACGGGGCTAAAGCGGAC
GGGCTGGGCGGCAAGGGCGAGCCGGGCGGCGGGCCGGGGGAGCTGGCGCCCGTCGGGCCGGACGAGAAGG
AGAAGGGCGCCGGCGCCGGGGGGGAGGAGAAGAAGGGGGCGGGCGAGGGCGGCAAGGACGGGGAGGGGGG
CAAGGAGGGCGAGAAGAAGAACGGCAAGTACGAGAAGCCGCCGTTCAGCTACAACGCGCTCATCATGATG
GCCATCCGGCAGAGCCCCGAGAAGCGGCTCACGCTCAACGGCATCTACGAGTTCATCATGAAGAACTTCC
CTTACTACCGCGAGAACAAGCAGGGCTGGCAGAACTCCATCCGCCACAATCTGTCCCTCAACAAGTGCTT
CGTGAAGGTGCCGCGCCACTACGACGACCCGGGCAAGGGCAACTACTGGATGCTGGACCCGTCGAGCGAC
GACGTGTTCATCGGCGGCACCACGGGCAAGCTGCGGCGCCGCTCCACCACCTCGCGGGCCAAGCTGGCCT
TCAAGCGCGGTGCGCGCCTCACCTCCACCGGCCTCACCTTCATGGACCGCGCCGGCTCCCTCTACTGGCC
CATGTCGCCCTTCCTGTCCCTGCACCACCCCCGCGCCAGCAGCACTTTGAGTTACAACGGCACCACGTCG
GCCTACCCCAGCCACCCCATGCCCTACAGCTCCGTGTTGACTCAGAACTCGCTGGGCAACAACCACTCCT
TCTCCACCGCCAACGGCCTGAGCGTGGACCGGCTGGTCAACGGGGAGATCCCGTACGCCACGCACCACCT
CACGGCCGCCGCGCTAGCCGCCTCGGTGCCCTGCGGCCTGTCGGTGCCCTGCTCTGGGACCTACTCCCTC
AACCCCTGCTCCGTCAACCTGCTCGCGGGCCAGACCAGTTACTTTTTCCCCCACGTCCCGCACCCGTCAA
TGACTTCGCAGAGCAGCACGTCCATGAGCGCCAGGGCCGCGTCCTCCTCCACGTCGCCGCAGGCCCCCTC
GACCCTGCCCTGTGAGTCTTTAAGACCCTCTTTGCCAAGTTTTACGACGGGACTGTCTGGGGGACTGTCT
GATTATTTCACACATCAAAATCAGGGGTCTTCTTCCAACCCTTTAATACATTAGTAATGAACTAGTCCGT
AACTTGAAAGTATTTCGATTTCTTGGCTTTATATATCTTGTGGAAAGGACGAGGTAAATACGGATCTAGC
TGAGCGACGCGTTAAGTCGACAATCAACCTCTGGATTACAAAATTTGTGAAAGATTGACTGGTATTCTTA
ACTATGTTGCTCCTTTTACGCTATGTGGATACGCTGCTTTAATGCCTTTGTATCATGCTATTGCTTCCCG
TATGGCTTTCATTTTCTCCTCCTTGTATAAATCCTGGTTGCTGTCTCTTTATGAGGAGTTGTGGCCCGTT
GTCAGGCAACGTGGCGTGGTGTGCACTGTGTTTGCTGACGCAACCCCCACTGGTTGGGGCATTGCCACCA
CCTGTCAGCTCCTTTCCGGGACTTTCGCTTTCCCCCTCCCTATTGCCACGGCGGAACTCATCGCCGCCTG
CCTTGCCCGCTGCTGGACAGGGGCTCGGCTGTTGGGCACTGACAATTCCGTGGTGTTGTCGGGGAAATCA
TCGTCCTTTCCTTGGCTGCTCGCCTGTGTTGCCACCTGGATTCTGCGCGGGACGTCCTTCTGCTACGTCC
CTTCGGCCCTCAATCCAGCGGACCTTCCTTCCCGCGGCCTGCTGCCGGCTCTGCGGCCTCTTCCGCGTCT
TCGCCTTCGCCCTCAGACGAGTCGGATCTCCCTTTGGGCCGCCTCCCCGCGTCGACTTTAAGACCAATGA
CTTACAAGGCAGCTGTAGATCTTAGCCACTTTTTAAAAGAAAAGGGGGGACTGGAAGGGCTAATTCACTC
CCAACGAAGACAAGATCTGCTTTTTGCTTGTACTGGGTCTCTCTGGTTAGACCAGATCTGAGCCTGGGAG
CTCTCTGGCTAACTAGGGAACCCACTGCTTAAGCCTCAATAAAGCTTGCCTTGAGTGCTTCAAGTAGTGT
GTGCCCGTCTGTTGTGTGACTCTGGTAACTAGAGATCCCTCAGACCCTTTTAGTCAGTGTGGAAAATCTC
TAGCAGTACGTATAGTAGTTCATGTCATCTTATTATTCAGTATTTATAACTTGCAAAGAAATGAATATCA
GAGAGTGAGAGGAACTTGTTTATTGCAGCTTATAATGGTTACAAATAAAGCAATAGCATCACAAATTTCA
CAAATAAAGCATTTTTTTCACTGCATTCTAGTTGTGGTTTGTCCAAACTCATCAATGTATCTTATCATGT
CTGGCTCTAGCTATCCCGCCCCTAACTCCGCCCATCCCGCCCCTAACTCCGCCCAGTTCCGCCCATTCTC
CGCCCCATGGCTGACTAATTTTTTTTATTTATGCAGAGGCCGAGGCCGCCTCGGCCTCTGAGCTATTCCA
GAAGTAGTGAGGAGGCTTTTTTGGAGGCCTAGGGACGTACCCAATTCGCCCTATAGTGAGTCGTATTACG
CGCGCTCACTGGCCGTCGTTTTACAACGTCGTGACTGGGAAAACCCTGGCGTTACCCAACTTAATCGCCT
TGCAGCACATCCCCCTTTCGCCAGCTGGCGTAATAGCGAAGAGGCCCGCACCGATCGCCCTTCCCAACAG
TTGCGCAGCCTGAATGGCGAATGGG
[124 nt withheld, positions 7166-7289]
C
[91 nt withheld, positions 7291-7381]
A
[49 nt withheld, positions 7383-7431]
CCTTTGACGTTGGAGTCCACGTTCTTT
[37 nt withheld, positions 7459-7495]
ACCCTATCTCGGTCTATTCTTTTGATTTATAAGGGATTTTGCCGATTTCGGCCTATTGGTTAAAAAATGA
GCTGATTTAACAAAAATTTAACGCGAATTTTAACAAAATATTAACGCTTACAATTTAGGTGGCACTTTTC
GGGGAAATGTGCGCGGAACCCCTATTTGTTTATTTTTCTAAATACATTCAAATATGTATCCGCTCATGAG
ACAATAACCCTGATAAATGCTTCAATAATATTGAAAAAGGAAGAGTATGAGTATTCAACATTTCCGTGTC
GCCCTTATTCCCTTTTTTGCGGCATTTTGCCTTCCTGTTTTTGCTCACCCAGAAACGCTGGTGAAAGTAA
AAGATGCTGAAGATCAGTTGGGTGCACGAGTGGGTTACATCGAACTGGATCTCAACAGCGGTAAGATCCT
TGAGAGTTTTCGCCCCGAAGAACGTTTTCCAATGATGAGCACTTTTAAAGTTCTGCTATGTGGCGCGGTA
TTATCCCGTATTGACGCCGGGCAAGAGCAACTCGGTCGCCGCATACACTATTCTCAGAATGACTTGGTTG
AGTACTCACCAGTCACAGAAAAGCATCTTACGGATGGCATGACAGTAAGAGAATTATGCAGTGCTGCCAT
AACCATGAGTGATAACACTGCGGCCAACTTACTTCTGACAACGATCGGAGGACCGAAGGAGCTAACCGCT
TTTTTGCACAACATGGGGGATCATGTAACTCGCCTTGATCGTTGGGAACCGGAGCTGAATGAAGCCATAC
CAAACGACGAGCGTGACACCACGATGCCTGTAGCAATGGCAACAACGTTGCGCAAACTATTAACTGGCGA
ACTACTTACTCTAGCTTCCCGGCAACAATTAATAGACTGGATGGAGGCGGATAAAGTTGCAGGACCACTT
CTGCGCTCGGCCCTTCCGGCTGGCTGGTTTATTGCTGATAAATCTGGAGCCGGTGAGCGTGGGTCTCGCG
GTATCATTGCAGCACTGGGGCCAGATGGTAAGCCCTCCCGTATCGTAGTTATCTACACGACGGGGAGTCA
GGCAACTATGGATGAACGAAATAGACAGATCGCTGAGATAGGTGCCTCACTGATTAAGCATTGGTAACTG
TCAGACCAAGTTTACTCATATATACTTTAGATTGATTTAAAACTTCATTTTTAATTTAAAAGGATCTAGG
TGAAGATCCTTTTTGATAATCTCATGACCAAAATCCCTTAACGTGAGTTTTCGTTCCACTGAGCGTCAGA
CCCCGTAGAAAAGATCAAAGGATCTTCTTGAGATCCTTTTTTTCTGCGCGTAATCTGCTGCTTGCAAACA
AAAAAACCACCGCTACCAGCGGTGGTTTGTTTGCCGGATCAAGAGCTACCAACTCTTTTTCCGAAGGTAA
CTGGCTTCAGCAGAGCGCAGATACCAAATACTGTTCTTCTAGTGTAGCCGTAGTTAGGCCACCACTTCAA
GAACTCTGTAGCACCGCCTACATACCTCGCTCTGCTAATCCTGTTACCAGTGGCTGCTGCCAGTGGCGAT
AAGTCGTGTCTTACCGGGTTGGACTCAAGACGATAGTTACCGGATAAGGCGCAGCGGTCGGGCTGAACGG
GGGGTTCGTGCACACAGCCCAGCTTGGAGCGAACGACCTACACCGAACTGAGATACCTACAGCGTGAGCT
ATGAGAAAGCGCCACGCTTCCCGAAGGGAGAAAGGCGGACAGGTATCCGGTAAGCGGCAGGGTCGGAACA
GGAGAGCGCACGAGGGAGCTTCCAGGGGGAAACGCCTGGTATCTTTATAGTCCTGTCGGGTTTCGCCACC
TCTGACTTGAGCGTCGATTTTTGTGATGCTCGTCAGGGGGGCGGAGCCTATGGAAAAACGCCAGCAACGC
GGCCTTTTTACGGTTCCTGGCCTTTTGCTGGCCTTTTGCTCACATGTTCTTTCCTGCGTTATCCCCTGAT
TCTGTGGATAACCGTATTACCGCCTTTGAGTGAGCTGATACCGCTCGCCGCAGCCGAACGACCGAGCGCA
GCGAGTCAGTGAGCGAGGAAGCGGAAGAGCGCCCAATACGCAAACCGCCTCTCCCCGCGCGTTGGCCGAT
TCATTAATGCAGCTGGCACGACAGGTTTCCCGACTGGAAAGCGGGCAGTGAGCGCAACGCAATTAATGTG
AGTTAGCTCACTCATTAGGCACCCCAGGCTTTACACTTTATGCTTCCGGCTCGTATGTTGTGTGGAATTG
TGAGCGGATAACAATTTCACACAGGAAACAGCTATGACCATGATTACGCCAAGCGCGCAATTAACCCTCA
CTAAAGGGAACAAAAGCTGGAGCTGCAAGC
