>Addgene plasmid #142920 | TFORF2151 | depositor partial sequence | sequence record 280898 | Insert
ACCGCCACCATGCTGGACATGGGAGATAGGAAAGAGGTGAAAATGATCCCCAAGTCCTCGTTCAGCATCA
ACAGCCTGGTGCCCGAGGCGGTCCAGAACGACAACCACCACGCGAGCCACGGCCACCACAACAGCCACCA
CCCCCAGCACCACCACCACCACCACCACCATCACCACCACCCGCCGCCGCCCGCCCCGCAACCGCCGCCG
CCGCCGCAGCAGCAGCAGCCGCCGCCGCCGCCGCCCCCGGCACCGCAGCCCCCCCAGACGCGGGGCGCCC
CGGCCGCCGACGACGACAAGGGCCCCCAGCAGCTGCTGCTCCCGCCGCCGCCACCGCCACCACCGGCCGC
CGCCCTGGACGGGGCTAAAGCGGACGGGCTGGGCGGCAAGGGCGAGCCGGGCGGCGGGCCGGGGGAGCTG
GCGCCCGTCGGGCCGGACGAGAAGGAGAAGGGCGCCGGCGCCGGGGGGGAGGAGAAGAAGGGGGCGGGCG
AGGGCGGCAAGGACGGGGAGGGGGGCAAGGAGGGCGAGAAGAAGAACGGCAAGTACGAGAAGCCGCCGTT
CAGCTACAACGCGCTCATCATGATGGCCATCCGGCAGAGCCCCGAGAAGCGGCTCACGCTCAACGGCATC
TACGAGTTCATCATGAAGAACTTCCCTTACTACCGCGAGAACAAGCAGGGCTGGCAGAACTCCATCCGCC
ACAATCTGTCCCTCAACAAGTGCTTCGTGAAGGTGCCGCGCCACTACGACGACCCGGGCAAGGGCAACTA
CTGGATGCTGGACCCGTCGAGCGACGACGTGTTCATCGGCGGCACCACGGGCAAGCTGCGGCGCCGCTCC
ACCACCTCGCGGGCCAAGCTGGCCTTCAAGCGCGGTGCGCGCCTCACCTCCACCGGCCTCACCTTCATGG
ACCGCGCCGGCTCCCTCTACTGGCCCATGTCGCCCTTCCTGTCCCTGCACCACCCCCGCGCCAGCAGCAC
TTTGAGTTACAACGGCACCACGTCGGCCTACCCCAGCCACCCCATGCCCTACAGCTCCGTGTTGACTCAG
AACTCGCTGGGCAACAACCACTCCTTCTCCACCGCCAACGGCCTGAGCGTGGACCGGCTGGTCAACGGGG
AGATCCCGTACGCCACGCACCACCTCACGGCCGCCGCGCTAGCCGCCTCGGTGCCCTGCGGCCTGTCGGT
GCCCTGCTCTGGGACCTACTCCCTCAACCCCTGCTCCGTCAACCTGCTCGCGGGCCAGACCAGTTACTTT
TTCCCCCACGTCCCGCACCCGTCAATGACTTCGCAGAGCAGCACGTCCATGAGCGCCAGGGCCGCGTCCT
CCTCCACGTCGCCGCAGGCCCCCTCGACCCTGCCCTGTGAGTCTTTAAGACCCTCTTTGCCAAGTTTTAC
GACGGGACTGTCTGGGGGACTGTCTGATTATTTCACACATCAAAATCAGGGGTCTTCTTCCAACCCTTTA
ATACATTAGTAATGAACTAGTCCGTAACTTGAAAGTATTTCGATTTCTTGGCTTTATATATCTTGTGGAA
AGGACGAGGTAAATACGGATCTAGCTGAGCG
