>Addgene plasmid #142920 | TFORF2151 | depositor partial sequence | sequence record 280899 | Barcode
GGTAAATACGGATCTAGCTGAGCG
